>Addgene plasmid #87085 | pCMV4-ApoE2 | addgene full sequence | sequence record 381731 | Addgene NGS Result
GTTAGGGGCGGGATGGGCGGAGTTAGGGGCGGGACTATGGTTGCTGACTAATTGAGATGCATGCTTTGCA
TACTTCTGCCTGCTGGGGAGCCTGGGGACTTTCCACACCTGGTTGCTGACTAATTGAGATGCATGCTTTG
CATACTTCTGCCTGCTGGGGAGCCTGGGGACTTTCCACACCCTAACTGACACACATTCCACAGCCAAGCT
GGCCGCGTACCCAATTCAACAGGCATCTACTGAGTGGACCCAACGCATGAGAGGACAGTGCCAAGCAAGC
AACTCAAATGTCCCACCGGTTGGGCATGGCCAGGTAGCCTATGCTGTGTCTGGACGTCCTCCTGCTGGTA
TAGTTATTTTAAAATCAGAAGGACAGGGAAGGGAGCAGTGGTTCACGCCTGTAATCCCAGCAATTTGGGA
GGCCAAGGTGGGTAGATCACCTGAGATTAGGAGTTGGAGACCAGCCTGGCCAATATGGTGAAACCCCGTC
TCTACCAAAAAAACAAAAATTAGCTGAGCCTGGTCATGCATGCCTGGAATCCCAACAACTCGGGAGGCTG
AGGCAGGAGAATCGCTTGAACCCAGGAGGCGGAGATTGCAGTGAGCCAAGATTGTGCCACTGCACTCCAG
CTTGGTTCCCAATAGACCCCGCAGGCCCTACAGGTTGTCTTCCCAACTTGCCCCTTGCTCCATACCACCC
CCCTCCACCCCATAATATTATAGAAGGACACCTAGTCAGACAAAATGATGCAACTTAATTTTATTAGGAC
AAGGCTGGTGGGCACTGGAGTGGCAACTTCCAGGGCCAGGAGAGGCACTGGGGAGGGGTCACAGGGATGC
CACCCGGGATCCTCTAGAGTCGACCTGCAGGCATGCAAGCTTGCATGCCTGCAGGTCGACTCTAGAGGAT
CCCCGGGAATCTTTATTAAACTAGGGTCCACCCCAGGAGGACGGCTGGGGCGGGGACAGGGTCTCCCGCT
GCAGGCTGCGCGGAGGCAGGAGGCACGGGGTGGCGTGGGGTCGCATGGCTGCAGGCTTCGGCGTTCAGTG
ATTGTCGCTGGGCACAGGGGCGGCGCTGGTGCCCACGGCAGCCTGCACCTTCTCCACCAGCCCGGCCCAC
TGGCGCTGCATGTCTTCCACCAGGGGCTCGAACCAGCTCTTGAGGCGGGCCTGGAAGGCCTCGGCCTGCA
GGCGTATCTGCTGGGCCTGCTCCTCCAGCTTGGCGCGCACCTCCGCCACCTGCTCCTTCACCTCGTCCAG
GCGGTCGCGGGTCCGGCTGCCCATCTCCTCCATCCGCGCGCGCAGCCGCTCGCCCCAGGCCTGGGCCCGC
TCCTGTAGCGGCTGGCCGGCCAGGGAGCCCACAGTGGCGGCCCGCACGCGGCCCTGTTCCACCAGGGGCC
CCAGGCGCTCGCGGATGGCGCTGAGGCCGCGCTCGGCGCCCTCGCGGGCCCCGGCCTGGTACACTGCCAG
GCACTTCTGCAGGTCATCGGCATCGCGGAGGAGCCGCTTACGCAGCTTGCGCAGGTGGGAGGCGAGGCGC
ACCCGCAGCTCCTCGGTGCTCTGGCCGAGCATGGCCTGCACCTCGCCGCGGTACTGCACCAGGCGGCCGC
ACACGTCCTCCATGTCCGCGCCCAGCCGGGCCTGCGCCGCCTGCAGCTCCTTGGACAGCCGTGCCCGCGT
CTCCTCCGCCACCGGGGTCAGTTGTTCCTCCAGTTCCGATTTGTAGGCCTTCAACTCCTTCATGGTCTCG
TCCATCAGCGCCCTCAGTTCCTGGGTGACCTGGGAGCTGAGCAGCTCCTCCTGCACCTGCTCAGACAGTG
TCTGCACCCAGCGCAGGTAATCCCAAAAGCGACCCAGTGCCAGTTCCCAGCGCTGGCCGCTCTGCCACTC
GGTCTGCTGGCGCAGCTCGGGCTCCGGCTCTGTCTCCACCGCTTGCTCCACCTTGGCCTGGCATCCTGCC
AGGAATGTGACCAGCAACGCAGCCCACAGAACCTTCATCTTCCTGCCTGTGATTGGCCAGTCGGCTCCTG
GGGAAGGCCCCGGGTACCAGATCTGAATTCGATGGAAGTATTTGAAAGAAAATTAAAAATAAAAACAATT
CTGACGGTTCACTAAACGAGCTCTGCTTATATAGACCTCCCACCGTACACGCCTACCGCCCATTTGCGTC
AACGGGGCGGGGTTATTACGACATTTTGGAAAGTCCCGTTGATTTTGGTGCCAAAACAAACTCCCATTGA
CGTCAATGGGGTGGAGACTTGGAAATCCCCGTGAGTCAAACCGCTATCCACGCCCATTGGTGTACTGCCA
AAACCGCATCACCATGGTAATAGCGATGACTAATACGTAGATGTACTGCCAAGTAGGAAAGTCCCGTAAG
GTCATGTACTGGGCATAATGCCAGGCGGGCCATTTACCGTCATTGACGTCAATAGGGGGCGGACTTGGCA
TATGATACACTTGATGTACTGCCAAGTGGGCAGTTTACCGTAAATACTCCACCCATTGACGTCAATGGAA
AGTCCCTATTGGCGTTACTATGGGAACATACGTCATTATTGACGTCAATGGGCGGGGGTCGTTGGGCGGT
CAGCCAGGCGGGCCATTTACCGTAAGTTATGTAACGCGGAACTCCATATATGGGCTATGAACTAATGACC
CCGTAATTGATTACTATTAATAACTAGTCAATAATCAATGTCAACATGGCGGTCATATTGGACATGAGCC
AATATAAATGTACATATTATGATATAGATACAACGTATGCAATGGCCAATAGCCAATATTGATTTATGCT
ATATAACCAATGACTAATATGGCTAATTGCCAATATTGATTCAATGTATAGATCAGCTTGGCACTGGCCG
TCGTTTTACAACGTCGTGACTGGGAAAACCCTGGCGTTACCCAACTTAATCGCCTTGCAGCACATCCCCC
TTTCGCCAGCTGGCGTAATAGCGAAGAGGCCCGCACCGATCGCCCTTCCCAACAGTTGCGCAGCCTGAAT
GGCGAATGGAAATTGTAAGCGTTAATATTTTGTTAAAATTCGCGTTAAATTTTTGTTAAATCAGCTCATT
TTTTAACCAATAGGCCGAAATCGGCAAAATCCCTTATAAATCAAAAGAATAGACCGAGATAGGGT
[37 nt withheld, positions 3146-3182]
AAAGAACGTGGACTCCAACGTCAAAGG
[49 nt withheld, positions 3210-3258]
T
[91 nt withheld, positions 3260-3350]
G
[124 nt withheld, positions 3352-3475]
CAGGTGGCACTTTTCGGGGAAATGTGCGCGGAACCCCTATTTGTTTATTTTTCTAAATACATTCAAATAT
GTATCCGCTCATGAGACAATAACCCTGATAAATGCTTCAATAATATTGAAAAAGGAAGAGTATGAGTATT
CAACATTTCCGTGTCGCCCTTATTCCCTTTTTTGCGGCATTTTGCCTTCCTGTTTTTGCTCACCCAGAAA
CGCTGGTGAAAGTAAAAGATGCTGAAGATCAGTTGGGTGCACGAGTGGGTTACATCGAACTGGATCTCAA
CAGCGGTAAGATCCTTGAGAGTTTTCGCCCCGAAGAACGTTTTCCAATGATGAGCACTTTTAAAGTTCTG
CTATGTGGCGCGGTATTATCCCGTATTGACGCCGGGCAAGAGCAACTCGGTCGCCGCATACACTATTCTC
AGAATGACTTGGTTGAGTACTCACCAGTCACAGAAAAGCATCTTACGGATGGCATGACAGTAAGAGAATT
ATGCAGTGCTGCCATAACCATGAGTGATAACACTGCGGCCAACTTACTTCTGACAACGATCGGAGGACCG
AAGGAGCTAACCGCTTTTTTGCACAACATGGGGGATCATGTAACTCGCCTTGATCGTTGGGAACCGGAGC
TGAATGAAGCCATACCAAACGACGAGCGTGACACCACGATGCCTGTAGCAATGGCAACAACGTTGCGCAA
ACTATTAACTGGCGAACTACTTACTCTAGCTTCCCGGCAACAATTAATAGACTGGATGGAGGCGGATAAA
GTTGCAGGACCACTTCTGCGCTCGGCCCTTCCGGCTGGCTGGTTTATTGCTGATAAATCTGGAGCCGGTG
AGCGTGGGTCTCGCGGTATCATTGCAGCACTGGGGCCAGATGGTAAGCCCTCCCGTATCGTAGTTATCTA
CACGACGGGGAGTCAGGCAACTATGGATGAACGAAATAGACAGATCGCTGAGATAGGTGCCTCACTGATT
AAGCATTGGTAACTGTCAGACCAAGTTTACTCATATATACTTTAGATTGATTTAAAACTTCATTTTTAAT
TTAAAAGGATCTAGGTGAAGATCCTTTTTGATAATCTCATGACCAAAATCCCTTAACGTGAGTTTTCGTT
CCACTGAGCGTCAGACCCCGTAGAAAAGATCAAAGGATCTTCTTGAGATCCTTTTTTTCTGCGCGTAATC
TGCTGCTTGCAAACAAAAAAACCACCGCTACCAGCGGTGGTTTGTTTGCCGGATCAAGAGCTACCAACTC
TTTTTCCGAAGGTAACTGGCTTCAGCAGAGCGCAGATACCAAATACTGTTCTTCTAGTGTAGCCGTAGTT
AGGCCACCACTTCAAGAACTCTGTAGCACCGCCTACATACCTCGCTCTGCTAATCCTGTTACCAGTGGCT
GCTGCCAGTGGCGATAAGTCGTGTCTTACCGGGTTGGACTCAAGACGATAGTTACCGGATAAGGCGCAGC
GGTCGGGCTGAACGGGGGGTTCGTGCACACAGCCCAGCTTGGAGCGAACGACCTACACCGAACTGAGATA
CCTACAGCGTGAGCTATGAGAAAGCGCCACGCTTCCCGAAGGGAGAAAGGCGGACAGGTATCCGGTAAGC
GGCAGGGTCGGAACAGGAGAGCGCACGAGGGAGCTTCCAGGGGGAAACGCCTGGTATCTTTATAGTCCTG
TCGGGTTTCGCCACCTCTGACTTGAGCGTCGATTTTTGTGATGCTCGTCAGGGGGGCGGAGCCTATGGAA
AAACGCCAGCAACGCGGCCTTTTTACGGTTCCTGGCCTTTTGCTGGCCTTTTGCTCACATGTTCTTTCCT
GCGTTATCCCCTGATTCTGTGGATAACCGTATTACCGCCTTTGAGTGAGCTGATACCGCTCGCCGCAGCC
GAACGACCGAGCGCAGCGAGTCAGTGAGCGAGGAAGCGGAAGAGCGCCCAATACGCAAACCGCCTCTCCC
CGCGCGTTGGCCGATTCATTAATGCAGCTGGCACGACAGGTTTCCCGACTGGAAAGCGGGCAGTGAGCGC
AACGCAATTAATGTGAGTTAGCTCACTCATTAGGCACCCCAGGCTTTACACTTTATGCTTCCGGCTCGTA
TGTTGTGTGGAATTGTGAGCGGATAACAATTTCACACAGGAAACAGCTATGACATGATTACGAATTTAAT
ACGACTCACTATAGGGAATTCGAGCTCGGTACGCGGCCCTAGAGTCGACCTGCAGCAGCTTTTAGAGCAG
AAGTAACACTTCCGTACAGGCCTAGAAGTAAAGGCAACATCCACTGAGGAGCAGTTCTTTGATTTGCACC
ACCACCGGATCCGGGACCTGAAATAAAAGACAAAAAGACTAAACTTACCAGTTAACTTTCTGGTTTTTCA
GTTCCTCGAGGAGCTTTTTGCAAAAGCCTAGGCCTCCAAAAAAGCCTCCTCACTACTTCTGGAATAGCTC
AGAGGCCGAGGCGGCCTCGGCCTCTGCATAAATAAAAAAAATTAGTCAGCCATGGGGCGGAGAATGGGCG
GAACTGGGCGGA
Features (pLannotate 1.2.2; 20 found; start..end, strand, type, name):
    223..845     -  polyA_signal   hGH poly(A) signal: human growth hormone polyadenylation signal
    846..882     +  misc_feature   MCS (fragment): pUC18/19 multiple cloning site
    877..917     -  misc_feature   MCS (fragment): pUC18/19 multiple cloning site
   1048..1998    -  CDS            APOE: APOE_HUMAN - Experimental evidence at protein level: Swiss-Prot protein existence level 1. (Microbial infection) Through its interaction with HCV envelope glycoprotein E2, participates in the attachment of HCV to HSPGs and other receptors (LDLr, VLDLr, and SR-B1) on the cell surface and to the assembly, maturation and infectivity of HCV viral particles (PubMed:25122793, PubMed:29695434). This interaction is probably promoted via the up-regulation of cellular autophagy by the virus (PubMed:29695434). From Homo sapiens (Human).
   2122..2321    -  promoter       CMV promoter: human cytomegalovirus (CMV) immediate early promoter
   2323..2702    -  enhancer       CMV enhancer: human cytomegalovirus immediate early enhancer
   2862..3016    +  CDS            lacZα (fragment): LacZα fragment of β-galactosidase; lacZ fragment
   3047..3475    -  rep_origin     f1 ori (sequence partly withheld): f1 bacteriophage origin of replication; arrow indicates direction of (+) strand synthesis
   3502..3606    +  promoter       AmpR promoter: bla
   3607..4467    +  CDS            AmpR: β-lactamase; bla; confers resistance to ampicillin, carbenicillin, and related antibiotics
   4638..5226    +  rep_origin     ori: high-copy-number ColE1/pMB1/pBR322/pUC origin of replication
   5409..5501    +  CDS            lacI (fragment): lac repressor; lacI; The lac repressor binds to the lac operator to inhibit transcription in E. coli. This inhibition can be relieved by adding lactose or isopropyl-β-D-thiogalactopyranoside (IPTG).
   5514..5535    +  protein_bind   CAP binding site: CAP binding activates transcription in the presence of cAMP. E. coli catabolite activator protein
   5550..5580    +  promoter       lac promoter: promoter for the E. coli lac operon
   5588..5604    +  protein_bind   lac operator: The lac repressor binds to the lac operator to inhibit transcription in E. coli. This inhibition can be relieved by adding lactose or isopropyl-β-D-thiogalactopyranoside (IPTG). lac repressor encoded by lacI
   5642..5660    +  promoter       T7 promoter: promoter for bacteriophage T7 RNA polymerase
   5661..5677    +  misc_feature   MCS (fragment): pUC18/19 multiple cloning site
   5684..5700    +  misc_feature   MCS (fragment): pUC18/19 multiple cloning site
   5737..5833    -  intron         SV40 intron: modified SV40 intron with splice donor and acceptor sites
   5872..194     -  promoter       SV40 promoter (across the origin): SV40 enhancer and early promoter
