[The description below was written by a language model from this plasmid's Addgene catalogue record and pLannotate feature annotations shown in this document.]
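Description:
pCMV4-ApoE2 is a mammalian expression plasmid built on the pCMV4 backbone that carries the human apolipoprotein E coding sequence in its E2 isoform. The catalogue lists a total size of about 6.0 kb with a roughly 950 bp insert, which agrees well with the sequenced record and its annotated APOE open reading frame. The APOE CDS sits directly downstream of the human cytomegalovirus immediate-early enhancer and promoter and is followed, after remnants of a pUC-type multiple cloning site, by the human growth hormone polyadenylation signal. Together these form a simple constitutive Pol II expression cassette. No epitope tag or fluorescent reporter is annotated, so the protein appears to be expressed untagged.

The plasmid is propagated in E. coli through a high-copy ColE1/pUC-type origin with ampicillin selection from the β-lactamase gene. An f1 origin is also present, which would allow single-stranded DNA production. Leftover lac elements (lacZα and lacI fragments, lac promoter and operator, CAP site) and a T7 promoter are cloning-vector remnants rather than functional parts of the payload. An SV40 enhancer/early promoter region and a modified SV40 intron are also annotated, but no downstream mammalian resistance gene is detected. This fits the record, which lists the mammalian selectable marker as unknown.

The construct is intended for expression of ApoE2 in transfected mammalian cells, for example to compare APOE isoforms. The depositor notes that the associated study of human APOE isoform gene transfer and amyloid deposition in mouse brain used an AAV backbone, whereas this plasmid is not an AAV vector and contains no ITRs.
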