Addgene plasmid #87085: pCMV4-ApoE2
Purpose: Expresses ApoE2 in Mammalian cells
Depositing lab: Bradley Hyman. Depositing organization: Massachusetts General Hospital. Publication: Gene transfer of human Apoe isoforms results in differential modulation of amyloid deposition and neurotoxicity in mouse brain. Hudry E, Dashkoff J, Roe AD, Takeda S, Koffie RM, Hashimoto T, Scheel M, Spires-Jones T, Arbel-Ornath M, Betensky R, Davidson BL, Hyman BT. Sci Transl Med. 2013 Nov 20;5(212):212ra161. doi: 10.1126/scitranslmed.3007000. PubMed 24259049.
Backbone
  Vector backbone: pCMV4
  Backbone size w/o insert (bp): 5066
  Total vector size (bp): 6019
  Vector type: Mammalian Expression
  Selectable markers: unknown
Growth in bacteria
  Bacterial resistance: Ampicillin, 100 μg/mL
  Growth temperature: 37°C
  Growth strain: DH5alpha
  Copy number: Unknown
Gene/Insert
  Gene/Insert name: Apolipoprotein E2 (alt name: ApoE2)
  Species: H. sapiens (human)
  Insert size (bp): 953
  GenBank ID: NG_007084.2
  Entrez Gene: APOE (a.k.a. AD2, APO-E, ApoE4, LDLCQ5, LPG)
  Promoter: CMV
  Cloning method: Unknown
  Sequencing primers: 5′ CCATTGACGTCAATGGGAGTTTG; 3′ GGCACTGGAGTGGCAACTTC
Terms and licenses: Academic/Nonprofit Terms; Industry Terms: Not Available to Industry
Depositor comments: Please note, the ApoE plasmid used in the reference paper was in AAV backbone. The ApoE plasmid deposit here is not in AAV backbone.
How to cite: pCMV4-ApoE2 was a gift from Bradley Hyman (Addgene plasmid # 87085 ; http://n2t.net/addgene:87085 ; RRID:Addgene_87085)
